Addgene plasmid #195665: pBEL2544
Purpose: Complementation of MlaC(V171R)
Depositing lab: Gira Bhabha & Damian Ekiert. Depositing organization: NYU Grossman School of Medicine. Publication: Protein-protein interactions in the Mla lipid transport system probed by computational structure prediction and deep mutational scanning. MacRae MR, Puvanendran D, Haase MAB, Coudray N, Kolich L, Lam C, Baek M, Bhabha G, Ekiert DC. J Biol Chem. 2023 Apr 24:104744. doi: 10.1016/j.jbc.2023.104744. PubMed 37100290.
Backbone
  Vector backbone: pBAD
  Vector type: Bacterial Expression
Growth in bacteria
  Bacterial resistance: Ampicillin, 100 μg/mL
  Growth temperature: 37°C
  Growth strain: DH5alpha
  Copy number: High Copy
Gene/Insert
  Gene/Insert name: MlaC
  Species: E. coli
  Mutation: MlaC(V171R)
  Cloning method: Gibson Cloning
Terms and licenses: Academic/Nonprofit Terms; Industry Terms: Not Available to Industry
Depositor comments: Please visit https://www.biorxiv.org/content/10.1101/2022.12.09.519820v1 for bioRxiv preprint.
How to cite: pBEL2544 was a gift from Gira Bhabha & Damian Ekiert (Addgene plasmid # 195665 ; http://n2t.net/addgene:195665 ; RRID:Addgene_195665)
