[The description below was written by a language model from this plasmid's Addgene catalogue record and pLannotate feature annotations shown in this document.]
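Description:
pBEL2544 is a 5.2 kb bacterial expression plasmid built on a pBAD backbone that carries the E. coli mlaC gene with a V171R point mutation, intended for complementation experiments. It replicates in E. coli from a ColE1/pMB1-type origin, is listed as high copy, and is selected with ampicillin through a β-lactamase (AmpR) cassette driven by its own promoter. An M13 phage origin is also present, which in principle permits single-stranded DNA production with helper phage. Short remnants of pBR322-derived elements (bom, rop, the tetracycline resistance gene and its promoter) are annotated only as fragments and are not expected to be functional.

The mlaC open reading frame sits downstream of the araBAD promoter, with the araC regulator encoded divergently on the opposite strand. This is the standard pBAD arrangement, in which AraC represses the promoter in the absence of L-arabinose and activates it when arabinose is supplied, giving tunable expression. Transcription is terminated by the rrnB T1 and T2 terminators, preceded by the 5S rRNA segment that normally accompanies this terminator region. No epitope or purification tags are annotated. MlaC is the periplasmic component of the Mla pathway, which maintains outer membrane lipid asymmetry and is thought to shuttle phospholipids across the periplasm to the inner membrane MlaFEDB complex. The associated work examined protein-protein interactions in the Mla system using structure prediction and deep mutational scanning. The plasmid therefore serves to test whether the V171R variant can restore MlaC function, although the record does not state the host strain or the phenotypic readout used for complementation.
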