Features (pLannotate 1.2.2; 14 found; start..end, strand, type, name):
    562..613     -  misc_feature   bom (fragment): basis of mobility region from pBR322
    729..768     -  CDS            rop (fragment): Rop protein, which maintains plasmids at low copy number; rop
    769..954     -  CDS            TcR (fragment): tetracycline efflux protein; tet; confers resistance to tetracycline
    964..982     +  promoter       tet promoter (fragment): E. coli promoter for tetracycline efflux protein gene
   1072..1950    -  CDS            araC: L-arabinose regulatory protein; araC
   1977..2261    +  promoter       araBAD promoter: araBAD; promoter of the L-arabinose operon of E. coli; the araC regulatory gene is transcribed in the opposite direction (Guzman et al., 1995)
   2308..2940    +  CDS            mlaC: MLAC_ECOLI - Also known as yrbC. Experimental evidence at protein level: Swiss-Prot protein existence level 1. Involved in a phospholipid transport pathway that maintains lipid asymmetry in the outer membrane by retrograde trafficking of phospholipids from the outer membrane to the inner membrane. May transfer phospholipid across the periplasmic space and deliver it to the MlaFEDB complex at the inner membrane. From Escherichia coli (strain K12).
   3119..3234    +  ncRNA          5S rRNA: Accession: RF00001 - 5S ribosomal RNA
   3238..3324    +  terminator     rrnB T1 terminator: Escherichia coli rrnB; transcription terminator T1 from the E. coli rrnB gene
   3416..3443    +  terminator     rrnB T2 terminator: transcription terminator T2 from the E. coli rrnB gene
   3462..3553    +  promoter       AmpR promoter: bla
   3554..4414    +  CDS            AmpR: β-lactamase; bla; confers resistance to ampicillin, carbenicillin, and related antibiotics
   4456..4836    +  rep_origin     M13 ori (sequence partly withheld): M13 bacteriophage origin of replication; arrow indicates direction of (+) strand synthesis
   5022..376     +  rep_origin     ori (across the origin): high-copy-number ColE1/pMB1/pBR322/pUC origin of replication
>Addgene plasmid #195665 | pBEL2544 | addgene full sequence | sequence record 385345 | Addgene NGS Result
TCTGCTAATCCTGTTACCAGTGGCTGCTGCCAGTGGCGATAAGTCGTGTCTTACCGGGTTGGACTCAAGA
CGATAGTTACCGGATAAGGCGCAGCGGTCGGGCTGAACGGGGGGTTCGTGCACACAGCCCAGCTTGGAGC
GAACGACCTACACCGAACTGAGATACCTACAGCGTGAGCTATGAGAAAGCGCCACGCTTCCCGAAGGGAG
AAAGGCGGACAGGTATCCGGTAAGCGGCAGGGTCGGAACAGGAGAGCGCACGAGGGAGCTTCCAGGGGGA
AACGCCTGGTATCTTTATAGTCCTGTCGGGTTTCGCCACCTCTGACTTGAGCGTCGATTTTTGTGATGCT
CGTCAGGGGGGCGGAGCCTATGGAAAAACGCCAGCAACGCGGCCTTTTTACGGTTCCTGGCCTTTTGCTG
GCCTTTTGCTCACATGTTCTTTCCTGCGTTATCCCCTGATTCTGTGGATAACCGTATTACCGCCTTTGAG
TGAGCTGATACCGCTCGCCGCAGCCGAACGACCGAGCGCAGCGAGTCAGTGAGCGAGGAAGCGGAAGAGC
GCCTGATGCGGTATTTTCTCCTTACGCATCTGTGCGGTATTTCACACCGCATAGGGTCATGGCTGCGCCC
CGACACCCGCCAACACCCGCTGACGCGCCCTGACGGGCTTGTCTGCTCCCGGCATCCGCTTACAGACAAG
CTGTGACCGTCTCCGGGAGCTGCATGTGTCAGAGGTTTTCACCGTCATCACCGAAACGCGCGAGGCAGAA
GGAGATGGCGCCCAACAGTCCCCCGGCCACGGGGCCTGCCACCATACCCACGCCGAAACAAGCGCTCATG
AGCCCGAAGTGGCGAGCCCGATCTTCCCCATCGGTGATGTCGGCGATATAGGCGCCAGCAACCGCACCTG
TGGCGCCGGTGATGCCGGCCACGATGCGTCCGGCGTAGAGGATCTGCTCATGTTTGACAGCTTATCATCG
ATGCATAATGTGCCTGTCAAATGGACGAAGCAGGGATTCTGCAAACCCTATGCTACTCCGTCAAGCCGTC
AATTGTCTGATTCGTTACCAATTATGACAACTTGACGGCTACATCATTCACTTTTTCTTCACAACCGGCA
CGGAACTCGCTCGGGCTGGCCCCGGTGCATTTTTTAAATACCCGCGAGAAATAGAGTTGATCGTCAAAAC
CAACATTGCGACCGACGGTGGCGATAGGCATCCGGGTGGTGCTCAAAAGCAGCTTCGCCTGGCTGATACG
TTGGTCCTCGCGCCAGCTTAAGACGCTAATCCCTAACTGCTGGCGGAAAAGATGTGACAGACGCGACGGC
GACAAGCAAACATGCTGTGCGACGCTGGCGATATCAAAATTGCTGTCTGCCAGGTGATCGCTGATGTACT
GACAAGCCTCGCGTACCCGATTATCCATCGGTGGATGGAGCGACTCGTTAATCGCTTCCATGCGCCGCAG
TAACAATTGCTCAAGCAGATTTATCGCCAGCAGCTCCGAATAGCGCCCTTCCCCTTGCCCGGCGTTAATG
ATTTGCCCAAACAGGTCGCTGAAATGCGGCTGGTGCGCTTCATCCGGGCGAAAGAACCCCGTATTGGCAA
ATATTGACGGCCAGTTAAGCCATTCATGCCAGTAGGCGCGCGGACGAAAGTAAACCCACTGGTGATACCA
TTCGCGAGCCTCCGGATGACGACCGTAGTGATGAATCTCTCCTGGCGGGAACAGCAAAATATCACCCGGT
CGGCAAACAAATTCTCGTCCCTGATTTTTCACCACCCCCTGACCGCGAATGGTGAGATTGAGAATATAAC
CTTTCATTCCCAGCGGTCGGTCGATAAAAAAATCGAGATAACCGTTGGCCTCAATCGGCGTTAAACCCGC
CACCAGATGGGCATTAAACGAGTATCCCGGCAGCAGGGGATCATTTTGCGCTTCAGCCATACTTTTCATA
CTCCCGCCATTCAGAGAAGAAACCAATTGTCCATATTGCATCAGACATTGCCGTCACTGCGTCTTTTACT
GGCTCTTCTCGCTAACCAAACCGGTAACCCCGCTTATTAAAAGCATTCTGTAACAAAGCGGGACCAAAGC
CATGACAAAAACGCGTAACAAAAGTGTCTATAATCACGGCAGAAAAGTCCACATTGATTATTTGCACGGC
GTCACACTTTGCTATGCCATAGCATTTTTATCCATAAGATTAGCGGATCCTACCTGACGCTTTTTATCGC
AACTCTCTACTGTTTCTCCATACCCGTTTTTTTGGGCTAGCGGCCGGCCTGGCCCGAAGGGTGAATTATG
TTTAAACGTTTAATGATGGTCGCTTTGCTGGTGATTGCACCTCTGAGTGCGGCAACCGCGGCAGACCAGA
CCAATCCGTATAAGCTGATGGACGAGGCGGCGCAGAAAACGTTCGATCGCCTGAAGAATGAGCAACCGCA
AATTCGGGCCAACCCGGATTATCTGCGTACCATTGTTGATCAGGAACTGCTGCCATACGTACAGGTGAAA
TACGCCGGTGCGCTGGTGCTGGGCCAGTATTACAAGAGTGCGACCCCTGCTCAACGTGAAGCCTACTTTG
CCGCTTTCCGTGAGTACCTGAAGCAGGCTTACGGTCAGGCGCTGGCGATGTATCACGGTCAAACCTATCA
GATTGCGCCAGAACAGCCGCTGGGCGATAAAACCATTGTGCCTATTCGCGTTACCATTATTGACCCGAAT
GGCCGTCCGCCGGTGCGTCTGGACTTCCAGTGGCGTAAAAACTCCCAGACGGGCAATTGGCAGGCTTACG
ACATGATTGCTGAAGGCCGCAGTATGATCACCACCAAACAAAACGAGTGGGGAACGCTGCTGCGTACCAA
AGGTATCGACGGCCTGACTGCGCAACTGAAATCGATTTCTCAACAGAAAATCACTCTGGAAGAGAAAAAA
TAAGGCCCAGGCGGCCGGTACCAAATTCCAGAAAAGAGACGCTGAAAAGCGTCTTTTTTCGTTTTGGTCC
TGGTCTGAGGAATGGTTGTAAGCTTGGCTGTTTTGGCGGATGAGAGAAGATTTTCAGCCTGATACAGATT
AAATCAGAACGCAGAAGCGGTCTGATAAAACAGAATTTGCCTGGCGGCAGTAGCGCGGTGGTCCCACCTG
ACCCCATGCCGAACTCAGAAGTGAAACGCCGTAGCGCCGATGGTAGTGTGGGGTCTCCCCATGCGAGAGT
AGGGAACTGCCAGGCATCAAATAAAACGAAAGGCTCAGTCGAAAGACTGGGCCTTTCGTTTTATCTGTTG
TTTGTCGGTGAACGCTCTCCTGAGTAGGACAAATCCGCCGGGAGCGGATTTGAACGTTGCGAAGCAACGG
CCCGGAGGGTGGCGGGCAGGACGCCCGCCATAAACTGCCAGGCATCAAATTAAGCAGAAGGCCATCCTGA
CGGATGGCCTTTTTGCGTTTCTACAAACTCTTTTGTTTATTTTTCTAAATACATTCAAATATGTATCCGC
TCATGAGACAATAACCCTGATAAATGCTTCAATAATATTGAAAAAGGAAGAGTATGAGTATTCAACATTT
CCGTGTCGCCCTTATTCCCTTTTTTGCGGCATTTTGCCTTCCTGTTTTTGCTCACCCAGAAACGCTGGTG
AAAGTAAAAGATGCTGAAGATCAGTTGGGTGCACGAGTGGGTTACATCGAACTGGATCTCAACAGCGGTA
AGATCCTTGAGAGTTTTCGCCCCGAAGAACGTTTTCCAATGATGAGCACTTTTAAAGTTCTGCTATGTGG
CGCGGTATTATCCCGTGTTGACGCCGGGCAAGAGCAACTCGGTCGCCGCATACACTATTCTCAGAATGAC
TTGGTTGAGTACTCACCAGTCACAGAAAAGCATCTTACGGATGGCATGACAGTAAGAGAATTATGCAGTG
CTGCCATAACCATGAGTGATAACACTGCGGCCAACTTACTTCTGACAACGATCGGAGGACCGAAGGAGCT
AACCGCTTTTTTGCACAACATGGGGGATCATGTAACTCGCCTTGATCGTTGGGAACCGGAGCTGAATGAA
GCCATACCAAACGACGAGCGTGACACCACGATGCCTGCAGCAATGGCAACAACGTTGCGCAAACTATTAA
CTGGCGAACTACTTACTCTAGCTTCCCGGCAACAATTAATAGACTGGATGGAGGCGGATAAAGTTGCAGG
ACCACTTCTGCGCTCGGCCCTTCCGGCTGGCTGGTTTATTGCTGATAAATCTGGAGCCGGTGAGCGTGGG
TCTCGCGGTATCATTGCAGCACTGGGGCCAGATGGTAAGCCCTCCCGTATCGTAGTTATCTACACGACGG
GGAGTCAGGCAACTATGGATGAACGAAATAGACAGATCGCTGAGATAGGTGCCTCACTGATTAAGCATTG
GTAACTGTCAGACCAAGTTTACTCATATATACTTTAGATTGATT
[125 nt withheld, positions 4455-4579]
C
[141 nt withheld, positions 4581-4721]
CCTTTGACGTTGGAGTCCACGTTCTTT
[37 nt withheld, positions 4749-4785]
ACCCTATCTCGGGCTATTCTTTTGATTTATAAGGGATTTTGCCGATTTCGGCCTATTGGTTAAAAAATGA
GCTGATTTAACAAAAATTTAACGCGAATTTTAACAAAATATTAACGTTTACAATTTAAAAGGATCTAGGT
GAAGATCCTTTTTGATAATCTCATGACCAAAATCCCTTAACGTGAGTTTTCGTTCCACTGAGCGTCAGAC
CCCGTAGAAAAGATCAAAGGATCTTCTTGAGATCCTTTTTTTCTGCGCGTAATCTGCTGCTTGCAAACAA
AAAAACCACCGCTACCAGCGGTGGTTTGTTTGCCGGATCAAGAGCTACCAACTCTTTTTCCGAAGGTAAC
TGGCTCAGCAGAGCGCAGATACCAAATACTGTCCTTCTAGTGTAGCCGTAGTTAGGCCACCACTTCAAGA
ACTCTGTAGCACCGCCTACATACCTCGC
